>Addgene plasmid #112150 | peDK.11 | addgene full sequence | sequence record 321527 | Addgene NGS Result
ATAACTTCGTATAGCATACATTATACGAAGTTATCCATGGGAAGCTTAAATGTTTTACATGGTCCTAATC
GGGTGCACCGCTCGGGCGGACCAAAACCCATGACCACTAAAATAGAGCTGAGCCTAGTCGCGTGATTTGA
CTTAAGTTAATTAAGGCCGGCCATTTCGGTCTGTACGACTATGGATCGGCAATTTGCTAGACGATCTGGC
ACAGAAAGACACAGACGAAGGACTCACTATGGAATGGCGGCTTCGGCCGTCAATGGCGCGCCGATGGATC
CCAGCGGAAGTAGGAAGCGATGTGGCCTGAGGAATACGTCTGTCATTGCGTTTAGATAAGGCATCCCGCT
GGAAAGGGAACCAGTACTTTGTAAAGGAGCTAGAGGTTCTCTCGCCGGCGTCACTCGGAGAATGGCAATG
TATCAGCACACAATAGTCCATTATACGCGCGTATAATGGGCAATTGTGTGCTGATACGCCGGCGTTTTAA
TTAAATGCTCTGTGGTTCGTGCGGTTCTTAAAAGCAAACGACGAGCGAACTGGTGCGTGGGCAAAAGGGG
ACCCTCATTTCTAAGTACGATCAGGTGGACTACGATTGCATTTTATGGGTTCCCTGCAGGAATTCCTCGA
GCCATAACTTCGTATAGCATACATTATACGAAGTTATCTGCCAGGCACATGGGTTTAAACCGCCGGCGAA
TTGTGAGCGCTCACAATTGGCGCGCCGCTAGTTATTGCTCAGCGGTGGCAGCAGCCTCTCGAGAGGCCTT
GTACTATTAGAAGTATATTTCTAGAATCGATACCTAGGTGCCATTTCATTACCTCTTTCTCCGCACCCGA
CATAGATACTCGAGTAATTGTGAGCGCTCACAATTGGCCGGCCCCCGGGCTAAGCTCTCATGTTTCACGT
ACTAAGCTCTCATGTTTAACGTACTAAGCTCTCATGTTTAACGAACTAAACCCTCATGGCTAACGTACTA
AGCTCTCATGGCTAACGTACTAAGCTCTCATGGCTAACGTACTAAGCTCTCATGTTTCACGTACTAAGCT
CTCATGTTTGAACAATAAAATTAATATAAATCAGCAACTTAAATAGCCTCTAAGGTTTTAAGTTTTATAA
GAAAAAAAAGAATATATAAGGCTTTTAAAGCTTTTAAGGTTTAACGGTTGTGGACAACAAGCCAGGGATG
TAACGCACTGAGAAGCCCTTAGAGCCTCTCAAAGCAATTTTGAGTGACACAGGAACACTTAACGGCTGAC
ATGGGAATTAGCTTCACGCTGCCGCAAGCACTCAGGGCGCAAGGGCTGCTAAAGGAAGCGGAACACGTAG
AAAGCCAGTCCGCAGAAACGGTGCTGACCCCGGATGAATGTCAGCTACTGGGCTATCTGGACAAGGGAAA
ACGCAAGCGCAAAGAGAAAGCAGGTAGCTTGCAGTGGGCTTACATGGCGATAGCTAGACTGGGCGGTTTT
ATGGACAGCAAGCGAACCGGAATTGCCAGCTGGGGCGCCCTCTGGTAAGGTTGGGAAGCCCTGCAAAGTA
AACTGGATGGCTTTCTTGCCGCCAAGGATCTGATGGCGCAGGGGATCAAGATCTGATCAAGAGACAGGAT
GAGGATCGTTTCGCATGATTGAACAAGATGGATTGCACGCAGGTTCTCCGGCCGCTTGGGTGGAGAGGCT
ATTCGGCTATGACTGGGCACAACTGACAATCGGCTGCTCTGATGCCGCCGTGTTCCGGCTGTCAGCGCAG
GGGCGCCCGGTTCTTTTTGTCAAGACCGACCTGTCCGGTGCCCTGAATGAACTGCAGGACGAGGCAGCGC
GGCTATCGTGGCTGGCCACGACGGGCGTTCCTTGCGCAGCTGTGCTCGACGTTGTCACTGAAGCGGGAAG
GGACTGGCTGCTATTGGGCGAAGTGCCGGGGCAGGATCTCCTGTCATCTCACCTTGCTCCTGCCGAGAAA
GTATCCATCATGGCTGATGCAATGCGGCGGCTGCATACGCTTGATCCGGCTACCTGCCCATTCGACCACC
AAGCGAAACATCGCATCGAGCGAGCACGTACTCGGATGGAAGCCGGTCTTGTCGATCAGGATGATCTGGA
CGAAGAGCATCAGGGGCTCGCGCCAGCCGAACTGTTCGCCAGGCTCAAGGCGCGCATGCCCGACGGCGAG
GATCTCGTCGTGACACATGGCGATGCCTGCTTGCCGAATATCATGGTGGAAAATGGCCGCTTTTCTGGAT
TCATCGACTGTGGCCGGCTGGGTGTGGCGGACCGCTATCAGGACATAGCGTTGGCTACCCGTGATATTGC
TGAAGAGCTTGGCGGCGAATGGGCTGACCGCTTCCTCGTGCTTTACGGTATCGCCGCTCCCGATTCGCAG
CGCATCGCCTTCTATCGCCTTCTTGACGAGTTCTTCTGAGCGGGACTCTGGGGTTCGAAATGACCGACCA
AGCGACGCCCAACCTGCCATCACGAGATTTCGATTCCACCGCCGCCTTCTATGAAAGGTTGGGCTTCGGA
ATCGTTTTCCGGGACGCCGGCTGGATGATCCTCCAGCGCGGGGATCTCATGCTGGAGTTCTTCGCCCACT
ACGTACCC
Features (pLannotate 1.2.2; 11 found; start..end, strand, type, name):
      1..34      +  protein_bind   loxP: Cre-mediated recombination occurs in the 8-bp core sequence (GCATACAT). Cre recombinase
    421..448     -  misc_feature   telL: telL; telomeric sequence from coliphage N15
    449..476     -  misc_feature   telR: telR; telomeric sequence from coliphage N15
    634..667     +  protein_bind   loxP: Cre-mediated recombination occurs in the 8-bp core sequence (GCATACAT). Cre recombinase
    699..718     +  protein_bind   lac operator (symmetric): The lac repressor binds to the lac operator to inhibit transcription in E. coli. This inhibition can be relieved by adding lactose or isopropyl-β-D-thiogalactopyranoside (IPTG). The symmetric lac operator was optimized for tight binding of lac repressor. lac repressor encoded by lacI
    739..756     -  CDS            SET1 (fragment): solubility-enhancement tag derived from T7 phage gene 10B
    856..875     +  protein_bind   lac operator (symmetric): The lac repressor binds to the lac operator to inhibit transcription in E. coli. This inhibition can be relieved by adding lactose or isopropyl-β-D-thiogalactopyranoside (IPTG). The symmetric lac operator was optimized for tight binding of lac repressor. lac repressor encoded by lacI
    907..1261    +  rep_origin     R6K γ ori: γ replication origin from E. coli plasmid R6K; requires the R6K initiator protein pi for replication
   1270..1593    +  CDS            tnpA (fragment): TN5P_ECOLX - Also known as tnp. Experimental evidence at protein level: Swiss-Prot protein existence level 1. Mediates transposition of transposon Tn5 by a 'cut and paste' mechanism. First, the monomeric transposase binds the 19 bp inverted DNA repeats flanking the transposon. Then, dimerization of the DNA- bound transposase creates a synaptic DNA complex. After nicking of the first DNA strand, excision of the transposon proceeds through a series of intermediates. The transposase then mediates the insertion of the transposon at a new site by strand transfer. The activity of the wild- type tran
   1625..2419    +  CDS            NeoR/KanR: aminoglycoside phosphotransferase from Tn5; aph(3')-II (or nptII); confers resistance to neomycin, kanamycin, and G418 (Geneticin®)
   2440..2589    +  CDS            ble (fragment): BLE_KLEPN - Experimental evidence at protein level: Swiss-Prot protein existence level 1. Binding protein with a strong affinity to the bleomycin family of antibiotics. Binds to CL990; an antimitotic-antibiotic compound. From Klebsiella pneumoniae.
