[The description below was written by a language model from this plasmid's Addgene catalogue record and pLannotate feature annotations shown in this document.]
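Description:
peDK.11 ("Vector DK") is a small empty-backbone plasmid of roughly 2.6 kb (listed backbone size 2,573 bp; the sequenced record is 2,598 nt), deposited in connection with structural work on the yeast DASH/Dam1 kinetochore complex. It is propagated in E. coli under kanamycin selection. Its only replication origin is the R6K γ ori, which fires only when the R6K initiator protein pi is supplied in trans. This explains the Pir1 host strain named in the record, since the plasmid cannot be maintained on its own in ordinary pir-negative cloning strains. Resistance comes from the Tn5-derived NeoR/KanR aminoglycoside phosphotransferase gene. The short flanking matches annotated as tnpA and ble fragments are most likely leftover Tn5 sequence carried along with that cassette rather than functional genes.

No insert is present, and neither the record nor the annotation identifies a promoter, terminator or cloning method. The annotated features are two loxP sites in the same orientation, adjacent telL/telR telomeric sequences from coliphage N15 lying between them, and two symmetric lac operators, which are binding sites for lac repressor and suggest IPTG-regulated expression in E. coli. A very short match to the T7 gene 10B-derived SET1 solubility tag lies between the operators and may be only incidental similarity. A conditional R6K origin combined with loxP sites is typical of "donor" vectors that are fused by Cre recombination to an acceptor plasmid carrying a conventional origin, allowing several expression cassettes to be assembled for co-expression of multisubunit complexes. That use would fit the associated study, but the record does not state it.
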