Addgene plasmid #112150: peDK.11
Purpose: (Empty Backbone) "Vector DK"
Depositing lab: Stephen Harrison. Depositing organization: Harvard Medical School. Publication: Structure of the DASH/Dam1 complex shows its role at the yeast kinetochore-microtubule interface. Jenni S, Harrison SC. Science. 2018 May 4;360(6388):552-558. doi: 10.1126/science.aar6436. PubMed 29724956.
Backbone
  Vector backbone: peDK.11
  Backbone size (bp): 2573
Growth in bacteria
  Bacterial resistance: Kanamycin, 50 μg/mL
  Growth temperature: 37°C
  Growth strain: Pir1
  Copy number: Unknown
Gene/Insert
  Cloning method: Unknown
Terms and licenses: Academic/Nonprofit Terms; Industry Terms: Not Available to Industry
How to cite: peDK.11 was a gift from Stephen Harrison (Addgene plasmid # 112150 ; http://n2t.net/addgene:112150 ; RRID:Addgene_112150)
